Addgene plasmid #38010: pCLC-mEos2
Depositing lab: Xiaowei Zhuang. Depositing organization: Harvard University. Publication: Fast, three-dimensional super-resolution imaging of live cells. Jones SA, Shim SH, He J, Zhuang X. Nat Methods. 2011 Jun;8(6):499-508. Epub 2011 May 8. 10.1038/nmeth.1605 PubMed 21552254.
Backbone
  Vector backbone: pEYFP-N1
  Backbone manufacturer: Clontech
  Backbone size w/o insert (bp): 4700
  Total vector size (bp): 5340
  Modifications to backbone: EYFP sequence removed with AgeI (5') and NotI (3'). Replaced with mEos2.
  Vector type: Mammalian Expression, Bacterial Expression
  Selectable markers: Neomycin (select with G418)
Growth in bacteria
  Bacterial resistance: Kanamycin, 50 μg/mL
  Growth temperature: 37°C
  Growth strain: DH5alpha
  Copy number: High Copy
Gene/Insert
  Gene/Insert name: Clathrin, light polypeptide (LCa) (alt name: Clta)
  Species: M. musculus (mouse)
  Insert size (bp): 657
  GenBank ID: NM_001080385
  Entrez Gene: Clta (a.k.a. Lca)
  Promoter: CMV
  Tag / fusion protein: mEos2 (C terminal on backbone)
  Cloning method: Restriction Enzyme; 5′ cloning site KpnI (not destroyed); 3′ cloning site AgeI (not destroyed)
  Sequencing primers: 5′ CMV promoter
Resource information
  A portion of this plasmid was derived from a plasmid made by: mEos2 was originally a kind gift of Dr. Michael W. Davidson (Florida State University) and Dr. Loren L. Looger (Howards Hughes Medical Institute, Janelia Farm). Clathrin light chain was a kind of gift of Dr. James H. Keen (Kimmel Cancer Center).
Terms and licenses: Academic/Nonprofit Terms; Industry Terms: Not Available to Industry
Depositor comments: Note: The clathrin light chain has an A9D amino acid residue substitution. This is a natural variant that does not affect protein function.
How to cite: pCLC-mEos2 was a gift from Xiaowei Zhuang (Addgene plasmid # 38010 ; http://n2t.net/addgene:38010 ; RRID:Addgene_38010)
