[The description below was written by a language model from this plasmid's Addgene catalogue record and pLannotate feature annotations shown in this document.]
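Description:
pCLC-mEos2 is a 5,340 bp mammalian expression plasmid built on the Clontech pEYFP-N1 backbone, in which the EYFP coding sequence was excised between AgeI and NotI and replaced with mEos2, a monomeric green-to-red photoswitchable fluorescent protein. The mouse clathrin light chain A gene (Clta, about 657 bp) was inserted between the KpnI and AgeI sites of the multiple cloning site, placing it in frame upstream of mEos2 so that the fluorescent protein is fused to the C terminus of the light chain. Expression of the fusion is driven by the human cytomegalovirus immediate early enhancer and promoter and terminated by the SV40 polyadenylation signal. The depositor notes that the clathrin light chain carries an A9D substitution, described as a natural variant that does not affect protein function.

The plasmid is propagated in E. coli at high copy from a pUC-type ColE1 origin and also carries an f1 origin for single-stranded DNA production. A single NeoR/KanR cassette (Tn5 aminoglycoside phosphotransferase) serves both hosts: a bacterial bla promoter gives kanamycin resistance in bacteria, while the adjacent SV40 enhancer and early promoter, with an HSV TK polyadenylation signal, gives G418 selection in mammalian cells. The short large T antigen, ble and bGH poly(A) fragments in the automated annotation are partial matches, probably to residual backbone sequence rather than functional elements.

Because clathrin light chain is a component of the coat of coated pits and vesicles, the fusion labels these structures with a photoswitchable probe. The associated publication concerns fast, three-dimensional super-resolution imaging of live cells, consistent with use in localization-based microscopy of clathrin-coated structures.
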