Features (pLannotate 1.2.2; 15 found; start..end, strand, type, name):
     61..364     +  enhancer       CMV enhancer: human cytomegalovirus immediate early enhancer
    365..568     +  promoter       CMV promoter: human cytomegalovirus (CMV) immediate early promoter
    591..652     +  misc_feature   MCS (fragment): multiple cloning site
    657..1310    +  CDS            Clta (fragment): CLCA_MOUSE - Experimental evidence at protein level: Swiss-Prot protein existence level 1. Clathrin is the major protein of the polyhedral coat of coated pits and vesicles. Acts as component of the TACC3/ch- TOG/clathrin complex proposed to contribute to stabilization of kinetochore fibers of the mitotic spindle by acting as inter- microtubule bridge (By similarity). From Mus musculus (Mouse).
   1326..2006    +  CDS            mEos2: monomeric variant of green-to-red photoswitchable fluorescent protein EosFP (McKinney et al., 2009)
   2022..2105    +  CDS            large T antigen (fragment): large T antigen from SV40 (simian virus 40)
   2128..2249    +  polyA_signal   SV40 poly(A) signal: SV40 polyadenylation signal
   2283..2711    -  rep_origin     f1 ori (sequence partly withheld): f1 bacteriophage origin of replication; arrow indicates direction of (+) strand synthesis
   2738..2842    +  promoter       AmpR promoter: bla
   2844..3201    +  promoter       SV40 promoter: SV40 enhancer and early promoter
   3236..4030    +  CDS            NeoR/KanR: aminoglycoside phosphotransferase from Tn5; aph(3')-II (or nptII); confers resistance to neomycin, kanamycin, and G418 (Geneticin®)
   4051..4203    +  CDS            ble (fragment): BLE_KLEPN - Experimental evidence at protein level: Swiss-Prot protein existence level 1. Binding protein with a strong affinity to the bleomycin family of antibiotics. Binds to CL990; an antimitotic-antibiotic compound. From Klebsiella pneumoniae.
   4262..4309    +  polyA_signal   HSV TK poly(A) signal: herpes simplex virus thymidine kinase polyadenylation signal (Cole and Stacy, 1985)
   4400..4416    -  polyA_signal   bGH poly(A) signal (fragment): bovine growth hormone polyadenylation signal
   4638..5226    +  rep_origin     ori: high-copy-number ColE1/pMB1/pBR322/pUC origin of replication
>Addgene plasmid #38010 | pCLC-mEos2 | depositor full sequence | sequence record 47586 | pCLC-mEos2 sequence 5340 bps
TAGTTATTAATAGTAATCAATTACGGGGTCATTAGTTCATAGCCCATATATGGAGTTCCGCGTTACATAA
CTTACGGTAAATGGCCCGCCTGGCTGACCGCCCAACGACCCCCGCCCATTGACGTCAATAATGACGTATG
TTCCCATAGTAACGCCAATAGGGACTTTCCATTGACGTCAATGGGTGGAGTATTTACGGTAAACTGCCCA
CTTGGCAGTACATCAAGTGTATCATATGCCAAGTACGCCCCCTATTGACGTCAATGACGGTAAATGGCCC
GCCTGGCATTATGCCCAGTACATGACCTTATGGGACTTTCCTACTTGGCAGTACATCTACGTATTAGTCA
TCGCTATTACCATGGTGATGCGGTTTTGGCAGTACATCAATGGGCGTGGATAGCGGTTTGACTCACGGGG
ATTTCCAAGTCTCCACCCCATTGACGTCAATGGGAGTTTGTTTTGGCACCAAAATCAACGGGACTTTCCA
AAATGTCGTAACAACTCCGCCCCATTGACGCAAATGGGCGGTAGGCGTGTACGGTGGGAGGTCTATATAA
GCAGAGCTGGTTTAGTGAACCGTCAGATCCGCTAGCGCTACCGGACTCAGATCTCGAGCTCAAGCTTCGA
ATTCTGCAGTCGACGGTACCGCCACCATGGCCGAGTTGGATCCATTTGGCGATCCCGCCGGTGCGCCCGG
TGGCCCCGCTCTAGGAAACGGGGTGGCGGGCGCCGGCGAAGAAGACCCGGCCGCGGCCTTCTTGGCGCAG
CAAGAGAGTGAGATTGCGGGCATCGAGAACGATGAGGCCTTCGCCATCCTGGACGGCGGCGCCCCCGGGC
CGCAGCCACACGGCGAGCCGCCGGGAGGTCCGGATGCTGTTGACGGAGTGATGAATGGTGAATACTACCA
GGAGAGCAATGGTCCAACAGACAGTTACGCAGCCATTTCAGAAGTGGATCGATTGCAGTCAGAGCCTGAA
AGTATCCGTAAGTGGAGAGAAGAGCAGACAGAGCGCCTGGAAGCCCTCGATGCCAATTCTCGGAAGCAAG
AAGCGGAGTGGAAAGAAAAGGCGATAAAGGAGCTGGAAGAGTGGTATGCGAGGCAGGACGAGCAGCTACA
GAAGACAAAGGCAAACAACAGGGCGGCAGAAGAAGCCTTTGTAAACGACATTGACGAGTCATCCCCAGGC
ACTGAGTGGGAGCGGGTGGCCCGCCTGTGTGACTTTAACCCCAAGTCCAGCAAACAGGCCAAAGATGTCT
CTCGCATGCGCTCAGTCCTCATCTCCCTGAAGCAGGCCCCCCTGGTGCACCCACCGGTCGCCACCATGAG
TGCGATTAAGCCAGACATGAAGATCAAACTCCGTATGGAAGGCAACGTAAACGGGCACCACTTTGTGATC
GACGGAGATGGTACAGGCAAGCCTTTTGAGGGAAAACAGAGTATGGATCTTGAAGTCAAAGAGGGCGGAC
CTCTGCCTTTTGCCTTTGATATCCTGACCACTGCATTCCATTACGGCAACAGGGTATTCGCCAAATATCC
AGACAACATACAAGACTATTTTAAGCAGTCGTTTCCTAAGGGGTATTCGTGGGAACGAAGCTTGACTTTC
GAAGACGGGGGCATTTGCATTGCCAGAAACGACATAACAATGGAAGGGGACACTTTCTATAATAAAGTTC
GATTTTATGGTACCAACTTTCCCGCCAATGGTCCAGTTATGCAGAAGAAGACGCTGAAATGGGAGCCCTC
CACTGAGAAAATGTATGTGCGTGATGGAGTGCTGACGGGTGATATTCATATGGCTTTGTTGCTTGAAGGA
AATGCCCATTACCGATGTGACTTCAGAACTACTTACAAAGCTAAGGAGAAGGGTGTCAAGTTACCAGGCT
ACCACTTTGTGGACCACTGCATTGAGATTTTAAGCCATGACAAAGATTACAACAAGGTTAAGCTGTATGA
GCATGCTGTTGCTCATTCTGGATTGCCTGACAATGCCAGACGATAAGCGGCCGCGACTCTAGATCATAAT
CAGCCATACCACATTTGTAGAGGTTTTACTTGCTTTAAAAAACCTCCCACACCTCCCCCTGAACCTGAAA
CATAAAATGAATGCAATTGTTGTTGTTAACTTGTTTATTGCAGCTTATAATGGTTACAAATAAAGCAATA
GCATCACAAATTTCACAAATAAAGCATTTTTTTCACTGCATTCTAGTTGTGGTTTGTCCAAACTCATCAA
TGTATCTTAAGGCGTAAATTGTAAGCGTTAATATTTTGTTAAAATTCGCGTTAAATTTTTGTTAAATCAG
CTCATTTTTTAACCAATAGGCCGAAATCGGCAAAATCCCTTATAAATCAAAAGAATAGACCGAGATAGGG
T
[37 nt withheld, positions 2382-2418]
AAAGAACGTGGACTCCAACGTCAAAGG
[49 nt withheld, positions 2446-2494]
T
[91 nt withheld, positions 2496-2586]
G
[124 nt withheld, positions 2588-2711]
CAGGTGGCACTTTTCGGGGAAATGTGCGCGGAACCCCTATTTGTTTATTTTTCTAAATACATTCAAATAT
GTATCCGCTCATGAGACAATAACCCTGATAAATGCTTCAATAATATTGAAAAAGGAAGAGTCCTGAGGCG
GAAAGAACCAGCTGTGGAATGTGTGTCAGTTAGGGTGTGGAAAGTCCCCAGGCTCCCCAGCAGGCAGAAG
TATGCAAAGCATGCATCTCAATTAGTCAGCAACCAGGTGTGGAAAGTCCCCAGGCTCCCCAGCAGGCAGA
AGTATGCAAAGCATGCATCTCAATTAGTCAGCAACCATAGTCCCGCCCCTAACTCCGCCCATCCCGCCCC
TAACTCCGCCCAGTTCCGCCCATTCTCCGCCCCATGGCTGACTAATTTTTTTTATTTATGCAGAGGCCGA
GGCCGCCTCGGCCTCTGAGCTATTCCAGAAGTAGTGAGGAGGCTTTTTTGGAGGCCTAGGCTTTTGCAAA
GATCGATCAAGAGACAGGATGAGGATCGTTTCGCATGATTGAACAAGATGGATTGCACGCAGGTTCTCCG
GCCGCTTGGGTGGAGAGGCTATTCGGCTATGACTGGGCACAACAGACAATCGGCTGCTCTGATGCCGCCG
TGTTCCGGCTGTCAGCGCAGGGGCGCCCGGTTCTTTTTGTCAAGACCGACCTGTCCGGTGCCCTGAATGA
ACTGCAAGACGAGGCAGCGCGGCTATCGTGGCTGGCCACGACGGGCGTTCCTTGCGCAGCTGTGCTCGAC
GTTGTCACTGAAGCGGGAAGGGACTGGCTGCTATTGGGCGAAGTGCCGGGGCAGGATCTCCTGTCATCTC
ACCTTGCTCCTGCCGAGAAAGTATCCATCATGGCTGATGCAATGCGGCGGCTGCATACGCTTGATCCGGC
TACCTGCCCATTCGACCACCAAGCGAAACATCGCATCGAGCGAGCACGTACTCGGATGGAAGCCGGTCTT
GTCGATCAGGATGATCTGGACGAAGAGCATCAGGGGCTCGCGCCAGCCGAACTGTTCGCCAGGCTCAAGG
CGAGCATGCCCGACGGCGAGGATCTCGTCGTGACCCATGGCGATGCCTGCTTGCCGAATATCATGGTGGA
AAATGGCCGCTTTTCTGGATTCATCGACTGTGGCCGGCTGGGTGTGGCGGACCGCTATCAGGACATAGCG
TTGGCTACCCGTGATATTGCTGAAGAGCTTGGCGGCGAATGGGCTGACCGCTTCCTCGTGCTTTACGGTA
TCGCCGCTCCCGATTCGCAGCGCATCGCCTTCTATCGCCTTCTTGACGAGTTCTTCTGAGCGGGACTCTG
GGGTTCGAAATGACCGACCAAGCGACGCCCAACCTGCCATCACGAGATTTCGATTCCACCGCCGCCTTCT
ATGAAAGGTTGGGCTTCGGAATCGTTTTCCGGGACGCCGGCTGGATGATCCTCCAGCGCGGGGATCTCAT
GCTGGAGTTCTTCGCCCACCCTAGGGGGAGGCTAACTGAAACACGGAAGGAGACAATACCGGAAGGAACC
CGCGCTATGACGGCAATAAAAAGACAGAATAAAACGCACGGTGTTGGGTCGTTTGTTCATAAACGCGGGG
TTCGGTCCCAGGGCTGGCACTCTGTCGATACCCCACCGAGACCCCATTGGGGCCAATACGCCCGCGTTTC
TTCCTTTTCCCCACCCCACCCCCCAAGTTCGGGTGAAGGCCCAGGGCTCGCAGCCAACGTCGGGGCGGCA
GGCCCTGCCATAGCCTCAGGTTACTCATATATACTTTAGATTGATTTAAAACTTCATTTTTAATTTAAAA
GGATCTAGGTGAAGATCCTTTTTGATAATCTCATGACCAAAATCCCTTAACGTGAGTTTTCGTTCCACTG
AGCGTCAGACCCCGTAGAAAAGATCAAAGGATCTTCTTGAGATCCTTTTTTTCTGCGCGTAATCTGCTGC
TTGCAAACAAAAAAACCACCGCTACCAGCGGTGGTTTGTTTGCCGGATCAAGAGCTACCAACTCTTTTTC
CGAAGGTAACTGGCTTCAGCAGAGCGCAGATACCAAATACTGTCCTTCTAGTGTAGCCGTAGTTAGGCCA
CCACTTCAAGAACTCTGTAGCACCGCCTACATACCTCGCTCTGCTAATCCTGTTACCAGTGGCTGCTGCC
AGTGGCGATAAGTCGTGTCTTACCGGGTTGGACTCAAGACGATAGTTACCGGATAAGGCGCAGCGGTCGG
GCTGAACGGGGGGTTCGTGCACACAGCCCAGCTTGGAGCGAACGACCTACACCGAACTGAGATACCTACA
GCGTGAGCTATGAGAAAGCGCCACGCTTCCCGAAGGGAGAAAGGCGGACAGGTATCCGGTAAGCGGCAGG
GTCGGAACAGGAGAGCGCACGAGGGAGCTTCCAGGGGGAAACGCCTGGTATCTTTATAGTCCTGTCGGGT
TTCGCCACCTCTGACTTGAGCGTCGATTTTTGTGATGCTCGTCAGGGGGGCGGAGCCTATGGAAAAACGC
CAGCAACGCGGCCTTTTTACGGTTCCTGGCCTTTTGCTGGCCTTTTGCTCACATGTTCTTTCCTGCGTTA
TCCCCTGATTCTGTGGATAACCGTATTACCGCCATGCAT
