>Addgene plasmid #38010 | pCLC-mEos2 | addgene partial sequence | sequence record 125092 | CMV-F 5'-CGCAAATGGGCGGTAGGCGTG-3'
CTATATAAGCAGAGCTGGTTTAGTGAACCGTCAGATCCGCTAGCGCTACCGGACTCAGATCTCGAGCTCA
AGCTTCGAATTCTGCAGTCGACGGTACCGCCACCATGGCCGAGTTGGATCCATTTGGCGATCCCGCCGGT
GCGCCCGGTGGCCCCGCTCTAGGAAACGGGGTGGCGGGCGCCGGCGAAGAAGACCCGGCCGCGGCCTTCT
TGGCGCAGCAAGAGAGTGAGATTGCGGGCATCGAGAACGATGAGGCCTTCGCCATCCTGGACGGCGGCGC
CCCCGGGCCGCAGCCACACGGCGAGCCGCCGGGAGGTCCGGATGCTGTTGACGGAGTGATGAATGGTGAA
TACTACCAGGAGAGCAATGGTCCAACAGACAGTTACGCAGCCATTTCAGAAGTGGATCGATTGCAGTCAG
AGCCTGAAAGTATCCGTAAGTGGAGAGAAGAGCAGACAGAGCGCCTGGAAGCCCTCGATGCCAATTCTCG
GAAGCAAGAAGCGGAGTGGAAAGAAAAGGCGATAAAGGAGCTGGAAGAGTGGTATGCGAGGCAGGACGAG
CAGCTACAGAAGACAAAGGCAAACAACAGGGCGGCAGAAGAAGCCTTTGTAAACGACATTGACGAGTCAT
CCCCAGGCACTGAGTGGGAGCGGGTGGCCCGCCTGTGTGACTTTAACCCCAAGTCCAGCAAACAGGCCAA
AGATGTCTCTCGCATGCGCTCAGTCCTCATCTCCCTGAAGCAGGCCCCCCTGGTGCACCCACCGGTCGCC
ACCATGAGTGCGATTAAGCCAGACATGAAGATCAAACTCCGTATGGAAGGCAACGTAAACGGGCACCACT
TTGTGATCGACGGAGATGGTACAGGCAAGCCTTTTGAGGGAAAACAGAGTATGGATCTTGAAGTCAAAGA
GGGCGGACCTCTGCCTTTTGCCTTTGATATCCTGACCACTGCATTCCATTACGGCAACAGGGTATTCGCC
AAATATCCAGACAACATACAAGACTATTTTAAGCAGTCGTTTCCTAAGGGGTATTCGTGGGAACGAAGCT
TGACTTTCGAAGACGGGGGCATTTGCATTGCCAGAAACGACATAACAATGGAAGGGGACACTTTCTATAA
TAAAGTTCGATTTTATGGTACCAACTTTCCCGCCAATGGTCC
