>Addgene plasmid #38010 | pCLC-mEos2 | addgene partial sequence | sequence record 125093 | F1ori-F 5'-GTGGACTCTTGTTCCAAACTGG-3'
AACCCTATCTCGGTCTATTCTTTTGATTTATAAGGGATTTTGCCGATTTCGGCCTATTGGTTAAAAAATG
AGCTGATTTAACAAAAATTTAACGCGAATTTTAACAAAATATTAACGCTTACAATTTACGCCTTAAGATA
CATTGATGAGTTTGGACAAACCACAACTAGAATGCAGTGAAAAAAATGCTTTATTTGTGAAATTTGTGAT
GCTATTGCTTTATTTGTAACCATTATAAGCTGCAATAAACAAGTTAACAACAACAATTGCATTCATTTTA
TGTTTCAGGTTCAGGGGGAGGTGTGGGAGGTTTTTTAAAGCAAGTAAAACCTCTACAAATGTGGTATGGC
TGATTATGATCTAGAGTCGCGGCCGCTTATCGTCTGGCATTGTCAGGCAATCCAGAATGAGCAACAGCAT
GCTCATACAGCTTAACCTTGTTGTAATCTTTGTCATGGCTTAAAATCTCAATGCAGTGGTCCACAAAGTG
GTAGCCTGGTAACTTGACACCCTTCTCCTTAGCTTTGTAAGTAGTTCTGAAGTCACATCGGTAATGGGCA
TTTCCTTCAAGCAACAAAGCCATATGAATATCACCCGTCAGCACTCCATCACGCACATACATTTTCTCAG
TGGAGGGCTCCCATTTCAGCGTCTTCTTCTGCATAACTGGACCATTGGCGGGAAAGTTGGTACCATAAAA
TCGAACTTTATTATAGAAAGTGTCCCCTTCCATTGTTATGTCGTTTCTGGCAATGCAAATGCCCCCGTCT
TCGAAAGTCAAGCTTCGTTCCCACGAATACCCCTTAGGAAACGACTGCTTAAAATAGTCTTGTATGTTGT
CTGGATATTTGGCGAATACCCTGTTGCCGTAATGGAATGCAGTGGTCAGGATATCAAAGGCAAAAGGCAG
AGGTCCGCCCTCTTTGACTTCAAGATCCATACTCTGTTTTCCCTCAAAAGGCTTGCCTGTACCATCTCCG
TCGATCACAAAGTGGTGCCCGTTTACGTTGCCTTCCATACGGAGTTTGATCTTCATGTCTGGCTTAATCG
CACTCATG
